Addgene plasmid #148427: pCIneo-lambdaN-HA-HsAGO2-K663AL697Y_AC
Purpose: Mammalian Expression of HsAGO2-K663AL697Y
Depositing lab: Elisa Izaurralde. Depositing organization: Max Planck Institute for Developmental Biology. Publication: miRISC and the CCR4-NOT complex silence mRNA targets independently of 43S ribosomal scanning. Kuzuoglu-Ozturk D, Bhandari D, Huntzinger E, Fauser M, Helms S, Izaurralde E. EMBO J. 2016 Jun 1;35(11):1186-203. doi: 10.15252/embj.201592901. Epub 2016 Mar 23. PubMed 27009120.
Backbone
  Vector backbone: pCI-neo
  Vector type: Mammalian Expression
Growth in bacteria
  Bacterial resistance: Ampicillin, 100 μg/mL
  Growth temperature: 37°C
  Growth strain: DH5alpha
  Copy number: High Copy
Gene/Insert
  Gene/Insert name: HsAGO2-K663AL697Y (alt names: EIF2C2; Q10; MGC3183)
  Species: H. sapiens (human)
  Mutation: three silent mutations and the sequence differs in the first 7 AA from the sequence given by NCBI: NM_012154.3.
  Entrez Gene: AGO2 (a.k.a. CASC7, EIF2C2, LESKRES, LINC00980, PPD, Q10)
  Cloning method: Unknown
Terms and licenses: Academic/Nonprofit Terms; Industry Terms: Not Available to Industry
Depositor comments: Plasmids from this collection were made available to the research community and donated after the lab closed. Please note that the sequence provided by the depositing laboratory may be theoretical/predicted or based on Sanger sequencing results. There may be discrepancies between sequencing results obtained by Addgene and the depositor sequence. If an Addgene verified sequence is not available, please contact before placing your order to request that our lab fully sequence the plasmid.
How to cite: pCIneo-lambdaN-HA-HsAGO2-K663AL697Y_AC was a gift from Elisa Izaurralde (Addgene plasmid # 148427 ; http://n2t.net/addgene:148427 ; RRID:Addgene_148427)
