[The description below was written by a language model from this plasmid's Addgene catalogue record and pLannotate feature annotations shown in this document.]
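Description:
pCIneo-lambdaN-HA-HsAGO2-K663AL697Y_AC is an 8.9 kb mammalian expression plasmid built on the pCI-neo backbone. It encodes human Argonaute 2 (AGO2, also known as EIF2C2) fused at its N-terminus to a fragment of the bacteriophage lambda N protein and an HA epitope. In bacteria it replicates from a high-copy ColE1/pUC-type origin and is selected with ampicillin through the bla gene. An f1 origin is also present and allows single-stranded DNA production. For mammalian cells, a separate cassette places the neomycin phosphotransferase gene under the SV40 enhancer/early promoter with a synthetic poly(A) signal, which allows selection of stable transfectants with G418.

The fusion is transcribed from the CMV immediate-early enhancer and promoter, followed by the chimeric β-globin/immunoglobulin intron that pCI vectors use to improve expression, and terminates at an SV40 polyadenylation signal. A T7 promoter sits just upstream of the coding region, and a T3 promoter fragment lies downstream. The lambda N peptide is the RNA-binding portion conventionally used to tether a fused protein to reporter mRNAs carrying BoxB hairpins, while the HA tag permits detection and immunoprecipitation. The construct name indicates two substitutions, K663A and L697Y, but the record does not state their functional effect. The depositor also notes three silent mutations and a difference in the first seven amino acids relative to the NCBI reference sequence. The associated study concerns mRNA silencing by miRISC and the CCR4-NOT complex, consistent with use as a mutant AGO2 in tethering or silencing assays in human cells. The sequence is depositor-supplied and may be theoretical.
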