Features (pLannotate 1.2.2; 21 found; start..end, strand, type, name):
    140..517     +  enhancer       CMV enhancer: human cytomegalovirus immediate early enhancer
    518..729     +  promoter       CMV promoter: human cytomegalovirus (CMV) immediate early promoter
    890..1022    +  intron         chimeric intron: chimera between introns from human β-globin and immunoglobulin heavy chain genes
   1067..1085    +  promoter       T7 promoter: promoter for bacteriophage T7 RNA polymerase
   1095..1169    +  CDS            N (fragment): REGN_LAMBD - Experimental evidence at protein level: Swiss-Prot protein existence level 1. Plays a role as a transcriptional antitermination factor that allows the virus to initiate its lytic phase. Activates expression of the delayed viral early genes by modifying host RNA polymerase (RNAP) into a form that is resistant to termination signals. This antitermination function requires the host NusA protein which serves to stabilize the interaction between antitermination protein N and host RNA polymerase. From Escherichia phage lambda (Bacteriophage lambda).
   1197..1224    +  CDS            3xHA (fragment): three tandem HA epitope tags
   1284..3839    +  CDS            AGO2 (sequence partly withheld): AGO2_HUMAN - Also known as EIF2C2. Experimental evidence at protein level: Swiss-Prot protein existence level 1. Required for RNA-mediated gene silencing (RNAi) by the RNA- induced silencing complex (RISC). The 'minimal RISC' appears to include AGO2 bound to a short guide RNA such as a microRNA (miRNA) or short interfering RNA (siRNA). These guide RNAs direct RISC to complementary mRNAs that are targets for RISC-mediated gene silencing. The precise mechanism of gene silencing depends on the degree of complementarity between the miRNA or siRNA and its target. Binding of RISC to a perfectly comp
   4569..4586    -  promoter       T3 promoter (fragment): promoter for bacteriophage T3 RNA polymerase
   4604..4725    -  polyA_signal   SV40 poly(A) signal: SV40 polyadenylation signal
   4748..4816    -  CDS            large T antigen (fragment): large T antigen from SV40 (simian virus 40)
   4840..4907    +  CDS            lacZα (fragment): LacZα fragment of β-galactosidase; lacZ fragment
   4911..5339    +  rep_origin     f1 ori (sequence partly withheld): f1 bacteriophage origin of replication; arrow indicates direction of (+) strand synthesis
   5367..5418    -  misc_feature   bom (fragment): basis of mobility region from pBR322
   5483..5840    +  promoter       SV40 promoter: SV40 enhancer and early promoter
   5891..6682    +  CDS            neo: KKA2_KLEPN - Also known as kan, nptII. Experimental evidence at protein level: Swiss-Prot protein existence level 1. Resistance to kanamycin, neomycin, paromomycin, ribostamycin, butirosin and gentamicin B. From Klebsiella pneumoniae.
   6749..6797    +  polyA_signal   poly(A) signal: synthetic polyadenylation signal
   6817..6871    -  misc_feature   bom (fragment): basis of mobility region from pBR322
   6973..7008    -  CDS            rop (fragment): Rop protein, which maintains plasmids at low copy number; rop
   7103..7207    +  promoter       AmpR promoter: bla
   7208..8068    +  CDS            AmpR: β-lactamase; bla; confers resistance to ampicillin, carbenicillin, and related antibiotics
   8239..8827    +  rep_origin     ori: high-copy-number ColE1/pMB1/pBR322/pUC origin of replication
>Addgene plasmid #148427 | pCIneo-lambdaN-HA-HsAGO2-K663AL697Y_AC | depositor full sequence | sequence record 290875 | Full Sequence
TCAATATTGGCCATTAGCCATATTATTCATTGGTTATATAGCATAAATCAATATTGGCTATTGGCCATTG
CATACGTTGTATCTATATCATAATATGTACATTTATATTGGCTCATGTCCAATATGACCGCCATGTTGGC
ATTGATTATTGACTAGTTATTAATAGTAATCAATTACGGGGTCATTAGTTCATAGCCCATATATGGAGTT
CCGCGTTACATAACTTACGGTAAATGGCCCGCCTGGCTGACCGCCCAACGACCCCCGCCCATTGACGTCA
ATAATGACGTATGTTCCCATAGTAACGCCAATAGGGACTTTCCATTGACGTCAATGGGTGGAGTATTTAC
GGTAAACTGCCCACTTGGCAGTACATCAAGTGTATCATATGCCAAGTCCGCCCCCTATTGACGTCAATGA
CGGTAAATGGCCCGCCTGGCATTATGCCCAGTACATGACCTTACGGGACTTTCCTACTTGGCAGTACATC
TACGTATTAGTCATCGCTATTACCATGGTGATGCGGTTTTGGCAGTACACCAATGGGCGTGGATAGCGGT
TTGACTCACGGGGATTTCCAAGTCTCCACCCCATTGACGTCAATGGGAGTTTGTTTTGGCACCAAAATCA
ACGGGACTTTCCAAAATGTCGTAACAACTGCGATCGCCCGCCCCGTTGACGCAAATGGGCGGTAGGCGTG
TACGGTGGGAGGTCTATATAAGCAGAGCTCGTTTAGTGAACCGTCAGATCACTAGAAGCTTTATTGCGGT
AGTTTATCACAGTTAAATTGCTAACGCAGTCAGTGCTTCTGACACAACAGTCTCGAACTTAAGCTGCAGT
GACTCTCTTAAGGTAGCCTTGCAGAAGTTGGTCGTGAGGCACTGGGCAGGTAAGTATCAAGGTTACAAGA
CAGGTTTAAGGAGACCAATAGAAACTGGGCTTGTCGAGACAGAGAAGACTCTTGCGTTTCTGATAGGCAC
CTATTGGTCTTACTGACATCCACTTTGCCTTTCTCTCCACAGGTGTCCACTCCCAGTTCAATTACAGCTC
TTAAGGCTAGAGTACTTAATACGACTCACTATAGGCTAGCCACCATGGACGCACAAACACGACGACGTGA
GCGTCGCGCTGAGAAACAAGCTCAATGGAAAGCTGCAAACCCACCGCTCGAGGCTGCCCAAGCTTACACC
ATGGCCTACCCATATGATGTTCCAGATTACGCTTCACTCGACGCGGATCCCGTCGAATTCACCATGGGAG
GGCACCCATTCCAGTGGTGTAACGCACTTGCACCTCCTGCGCCGCCGCCCCCCATCCAAGGATATGCCTT
CAAGCCTCCACCTAGACCCGACTTTGGGACCTCCGGGAGAACAATCAAATTACAGGCCAATTTCTTCGAA
ATGGACATCCCCAAAATTGACATCTATCATTATGAATTGGATATCAAGCCAGAGAAGTGCCCGAGGAGAG
TTAACAGGGAAATCGTGGAACACATGGTCCAGCACTTTAAAACACAGATCTTTGGGGATCGGAAGCCCGT
GTTTGACGGCAGGAAGAATCTATACACAGCCATGCCCCTTCCGATTGGGAGGGACAAGGTGGAGCTGGAG
GTCACGCTGCCAGGAGAAGGCAAGGATCGCATCTTCAAGGTGTCCATCAAGTGGGTGTCCTGCGTGAGCT
TGCAGGCGTTACACGATGCACTTTCAGGGCGGCTGCCCAGCGTCCCTTTTGAGACGATCCAGGCCCTGGA
CGTGGTCATGAGGCACTTGCCATCCATGAGGTACACCCCCGTGGGCCGCTCCTTCTTCACCGCGTCCGAA
GGCTGCTCTAACCCTCTTGGCGGGGGCCGAGAAGTGTGGTTTGGCTTCCATCAGTCCGTCCGGCCTTCTC
TCTGGAAAATGATGCTGAATATTGATGTGTCAGCAACAGCGTTTTACAAGGCACAGCCAGTAATCGAGTT
TGTTTGTGAAGTTTTGGATTTTAAAAGTATTGAAGAACAACAAAAACCTCTGACAGATTCCCAAAGGGTA
AAGTTTACCAAAGAAATTAAAGGTCTAAAGGTGGAGATAACGCACTGTGGGCAGATGAAGAGGAAGTACC
GTGTCTGCAATGTGACCCGGCGGCCCGCCAGTCACCAAACATTCCCGCTGCAGCAGGAGAGCGGGCAGAC
GGTGGAGTGCACGGTGGCCCAGTATTTCAAGGACAGGCACAAGTTGGTTCTGCGCTACCCCCACCTCCCA
TGTTTACAAGTCGGACAGGAGCAGAAACACACCTACCTTCCCCTGGAGGTCTGTAACATTGTGGCAGGAC
AAAGATGTATTAAAAAATTAACGGACAATCAGACCTCAACCATGATCAGAGCAACTGCTAGGTCGGCGCC
CGATCGGCAAGAAGAGATTAGCAAATTGATGCGAAGTGCAAGTTTCAACACAGATCCATACGTCCGTGAA
TTTGGAATCATGGTCAAAGATGAGATGACAGACGTGACTGGGCGGGTGCTGCAGCCGCCCTCCATCCTCT
ACGGGGGCAGGAATAAAGCTATTGCGACCCCTGTCCAGGGCGTCTGGGACATGCGGAAC
[405 nt withheld, positions 2580-2984]
AACAACATCCTGCTGCCCCAGGGCAGGCCGCCGGTGTTCCAGCAGCCCGTCATCTTTCTGGGAGCAGACG
TCACTCACCCCCCCGCCGGGGATGGGAAGAAGCCCTCCATTGCCGCCGTGGTGGGCAGCATGGACGCCCA
CCCCAATCGCTACTGCGCCACCGTGCGCGTGCAGCAGCACCGGCAGGAGATCATACAAGACCTGGCCGCC
ATGGTCCGCGAGCTCCTCATCCAGTTCTACAAGTCCACGCGCTTCGCGCCCACCCGCATCATCTTCTACC
GCGACGGTGTCTCTGAAGGCCAGTTCCAGCAGGTTCTCCACCACGAGTTGCTGGCCATCCGTGAGGCCTG
TATCAAGTATGAAAAAGACTACCAGCCCGGGATCACCTTCATCGTGGTGCAGAAGAGGCACCACACCCGG
CTCTTCTGCACTGACAAGAACGAGCGGGTTGGGAAAAGTGGAAACATTCCAGCAGGCACGACTGTGGACA
CGAAAATCACCCACCCCACCGAGTTCGACTTCTACCTGTGTAGTCACGCTGGCATCCAGGGGACAAGCAG
GCCTTCGCACTATCACGTCCTCTGGGACGACAATCGTTTCTCCTCTGATGAGCTGCAGATCCTAACCTAC
CAGCTGTGTCACACCTACGTGCGCTGCACACGCTCCGTGTCCATCCCAGCGCCAGCATACTACGCTCACC
TGGTGGCCTTCCGGGCCAGGTACCACCTGGTGGATAAGGAACATGACAGTGCTGAAGGAAGCCATACCTC
TGGGCAGAGTAACGGGCGAGACCACCAAGCACTGGCCAAGGCGGTCCAGGTTCACCAAGACACTCTGCGC
ACCATGTACTTTGCTTGACATGTTTTAGTGTTTAGCGATTGTGTACCGAGTGGGATTCACGAGACCAGCT
ACACTCAGACCAACAGATGGCCAGCCCTTCCGTGACAGCCAGCATCGAACATGAGACGTCATTGATTTTA
TTAGATTCTCCGTTTTCCAGAATGCCTTCCGTCCCAGATTTCAAACTTGGATTTTGAACTGCAGACCTGT
ATGAGAACCCAATGTCATAGGAAATATGGTTTGCTAAAATCTATAAGCTGCTTATTAAAACAGAGTCCCG
TGTGTCCTAAAAATCTCCTAAAACCAGTCTATGAACTCAGGGCTTTAAAACATTTTTAATTTATTTGGTC
ATTCAATTTACTTGTTTTTAATACATGATTCTCTATGAAATTGATGGGCTCAAACTAGCTGTGAATCTTC
TGAGAGTGAAAGCAACACAAAACACAAGTGTGGTTTTAAAGCCTTGAACATTCTGATGTTGTCACTAAAG
TTGATTTCCAGGCGATGCTCGTGTGCCCCTGGCGTGGCTCACCCAAGTTCCTCGACTGAGGGCCGGTGGC
CATGCAGAGGCGTCCGCAGGTGCCGTGTTCTGCCAGCACCGCCCTTCACCCGGCCTGAACTAAGGAGCAG
TGGCAGAAGGTGGGCCCCGTGTGTTTACAGCATTTCCAGGTCCAGAGAGGTTGGCAGACAAGTGCCATTT
TAATAAAAAATGTATTTAAAAAAAAAAAAAAGGGCGGCCGCTTCCCTTTAGTGAGGGTTAATGCTTCGAG
CAGACATGATAAGATACATTGATGAGTTTGGACAAACCACAACTAGAATGCAGTGAAAAAAATGCTTTAT
TTGTGAAATTTGTGATGCTATTGCTTTATTTGTAACCATTATAAGCTGCAATAAACAAGTTAACAACAAC
AATTGCATTCATTTTATGTTTCAGGTTCAGGGGGAGATGTGGGAGGTTTTTTAAAGCAAGTAAAACCTCT
ACAAATGTGGTAAAATCCGATAAGGATCGATCCGGGCTGGCGTAATAGCGAAGAGGCCCGCACCGATCGC
CCTTCCCAACAGTTGCGCAGCCTGAATGGCGAATGG
[124 nt withheld, positions 4911-5034]
C
[91 nt withheld, positions 5036-5126]
A
[49 nt withheld, positions 5128-5176]
CCTTTGACGTTGGAGTCCACGTTCTTT
[37 nt withheld, positions 5204-5240]
ACCCTATCTCGGTCTATTCTTTTGATTTATAAGGGATTTTGCCGATTTCGGCCTATTGGTTAAAAAATGA
GCTGATTTAACAAAAATTTAACGCGAATTTTAACAAAATATTAACGCTTACAATTTCCTGATGCGGTATT
TTCTCCTTACGCATCTGTGCGGTATTTCACACCGCATACGCGGATCTGCGCAGCACCATGGCCTGAAATA
ACCTCTGAAAGAGGAACTTGGTTAGGTACCTTCTGAGGCGGAAAGAACCAGCTGTGGAATGTGTGTCAGT
TAGGGTGTGGAAAGTCCCCAGGCTCCCCAGCAGGCAGAAGTATGCAAAGCATGCATCTCAATTAGTCAGC
AACCAGGTGTGGAAAGTCCCCAGGCTCCCCAGCAGGCAGAAGTATGCAAAGCATGCATCTCAATTAGTCA
GCAACCATAGTCCCGCCCCTAACTCCGCCCATCCCGCCCCTAACTCCGCCCAGTTCCGCCCATTCTCCGC
CCCATGGCTGACTAATTTTTTTTATTTATGCAGAGGCCGAGGCCGCCTCGGCCTCTGAGCTATTCCAGAA
GTAGTGAGGAGGCTTTTTTGGAGGCCTAGGCTTTTGCAAAAAGCTTGATTCTTCTGACACAACAGTCTCG
AACTTAAGGCTAGAGCCACCATGATTGAACAAGATGGATTGCACGCAGGTTCTCCGGCCGCTTGGGTGGA
GAGGCTATTCGGCTATGACTGGGCACAACAGACAATCGGCTGCTCTGATGCCGCCGTGTTCCGGCTGTCA
GCGCAGGGGCGCCCGGTTCTTTTTGTCAAGACCGACCTGTCCGGTGCCCTGAATGAACTGCAGGACGAGG
CAGCGCGGCTATCGTGGCTGGCCACGACGGGCGTTCCTTGCGCAGCTGTGCTCGACGTTGTCACTGAAGC
GGGAAGGGACTGGCTGCTATTGGGCGAAGTGCCGGGGCAGGATCTCCTGTCATCTCACCTTGCTCCTGCC
GAGAAAGTATCCATCATGGCTGATGCAATGCGGCGGCTGCATACGCTTGATCCGGCTACCTGCCCATTCG
ACCACCAAGCGAAACATCGCATCGAGCGAGCACGTACTCGGATGGAAGCCGGTCTTGTCGATCAGGATGA
TCTGGACGAAGAGCATCAGGGGCTCGCGCCAGCCGAACTGTTCGCCAGGCTCAAGGCGCGCATGCCCGAC
GGCGAGGATCTCGTCGTGACCCATGGCGATGCCTGCTTGCCGAATATCATGGTGGAAAATGGCCGCTTTT
CTGGATTCATCGACTGTGGCCGGCTGGGTGTGGCGGACCGCTATCAGGACATAGCGTTGGCTACCCGTGA
TATTGCTGAAGAGCTTGGCGGCGAATGGGCTGACCGCTTCCTCGTGCTTTACGGTATCGCCGCTCCCGAT
TCGCAGCGCATCGCCTTCTATCGCCTTCTTGACGAGTTCTTCTGAGCGGGACTCTGGGGTTCGAAATGAC
CGACCAAGCGACGCCCAACCTGCCATCACGATGGCCGCAATAAAATATCTTTATTTTCATTACATCTGTG
TGTTGGTTTTTTGTGTGAATCGATAGCGATAAGGATCCGCGTATGGTGCACTCTCAGTACAATCTGCTCT
GATGCCGCATAGTTAAGCCAGCCCCGACACCCGCCAACACCCGCTGACGCGCCCTGACGGGCTTGTCTGC
TCCCGGCATCCGCTTACAGACAAGCTGTGACCGTCTCCGGGAGCTGCATGTGTCAGAGGTTTTCACCGTC
ATCACCGAAACGCGCGAGACGAAAGGGCCTCGTGATACGCCTATTTTTATAGGTTAATGTCATGATAATA
ATGGTTTCTTAGACGTCAGGTGGCACTTTTCGGGGAAATGTGCGCGGAACCCCTATTTGTTTATTTTTCT
AAATACATTCAAATATGTATCCGCTCATGAGACAATAACCCTGATAAATGCTTCAATAATATTGAAAAAG
GAAGAGTATGAGTATTCAACATTTCCGTGTCGCCCTTATTCCCTTTTTTGCGGCATTTTGCCTTCCTGTT
TTTGCTCACCCAGAAACGCTGGTGAAAGTAAAAGATGCTGAAGATCAGTTGGGTGCACGAGTGGGTTACA
TCGAACTGGATCTCAACAGCGGTAAGATCCTTGAGAGTTTTCGCCCCGAAGAACGTTTTCCAATGATGAG
CACTTTTAAAGTTCTGCTATGTGGCGCGGTATTATCCCGTATTGACGCCGGGCAAGAGCAACTCGGTCGC
CGCATACACTATTCTCAGAATGACTTGGTTGAGTACTCACCAGTCACAGAAAAGCATCTTACGGATGGCA
TGACAGTAAGAGAATTATGCAGTGCTGCCATAACCATGAGTGATAACACTGCGGCCAACTTACTTCTGAC
AACGATCGGAGGACCGAAGGAGCTAACCGCTTTTTTGCACAACATGGGGGATCATGTAACTCGCCTTGAT
CGTTGGGAACCGGAGCTGAATGAAGCCATACCAAACGACGAGCGTGACACCACGATGCCTGTAGCAATGG
CAACAACGTTGCGCAAACTATTAACTGGCGAACTACTTACTCTAGCTTCCCGGCAACAATTAATAGACTG
GATGGAGGCGGATAAAGTTGCAGGACCACTTCTGCGCTCGGCCCTTCCGGCTGGCTGGTTTATTGCTGAT
AAATCTGGAGCCGGTGAGCGTGGGTCTCGCGGTATCATTGCAGCACTGGGGCCAGATGGTAAGCCCTCCC
GTATCGTAGTTATCTACACGACGGGGAGTCAGGCAACTATGGATGAACGAAATAGACAGATCGCTGAGAT
AGGTGCCTCACTGATTAAGCATTGGTAACTGTCAGACCAAGTTTACTCATATATACTTTAGATTGATTTA
AAACTTCATTTTTAATTTAAAAGGATCTAGGTGAAGATCCTTTTTGATAATCTCATGACCAAAATCCCTT
AACGTGAGTTTTCGTTCCACTGAGCGTCAGACCCCGTAGAAAAGATCAAAGGATCTTCTTGAGATCCTTT
TTTTCTGCGCGTAATCTGCTGCTTGCAAACAAAAAAACCACCGCTACCAGCGGTGGTTTGTTTGCCGGAT
CAAGAGCTACCAACTCTTTTTCCGAAGGTAACTGGCTTCAGCAGAGCGCAGATACCAAATACTGTTCTTC
TAGTGTAGCCGTAGTTAGGCCACCACTTCAAGAACTCTGTAGCACCGCCTACATACCTCGCTCTGCTAAT
CCTGTTACCAGTGGCTGCTGCCAGTGGCGATAAGTCGTGTCTTACCGGGTTGGACTCAAGACGATAGTTA
CCGGATAAGGCGCAGCGGTCGGGCTGAACGGGGGGTTCGTGCACACAGCCCAGCTTGGAGCGAACGACCT
ACACCGAACTGAGATACCTACAGCGTGAGCTATGAGAAAGCGCCACGCTTCCCGAAGGGAGAAAGGCGGA
CAGGTATCCGGTAAGCGGCAGGGTCGGAACAGGAGAGCGCACGAGGGAGCTTCCAGGGGGAAACGCCTGG
TATCTTTATAGTCCTGTCGGGTTTCGCCACCTCTGACTTGAGCGTCGATTTTTGTGATGCTCGTCAGGGG
GGCGGAGCCTATGGAAAAACGCCAGCAACGCGGCCTTTTTACGGTTCCTGGCCTTTTGCTGGCCTTTTGC
TCACATGGCTCGACAGATCT
